>Addgene plasmid #138434 | pcDNA4/TO-UL87-2xStrep | depositor full sequence | sequence record 267314 | pcDNA4/TO-UL87-2xStrep sequence 7964 bps
GACGGATCGGGAGATCTCCCGATCCCCTATGGTGCACTCTCAGTACAATCTGCTCTGATGCCGCATAGTT
AAGCCAGTATCTGCTCCCTGCTTGTGTGTTGGAGGTCGCTGAGTAGTGCGCGAGCAAAATTTAAGCTACA
ACAAGGCAAGGCTTGACCGACAATTGCATGAAGAATCTGCTTAGGGTTAGGCGTTTTGCGCTGCTTCGCG
ATGTACGGGCCAGATATACGCGTTGACATTGATTATTGACTAGTTATTAATAGTAATCAATTACGGGGTC
ATTAGTTCATAGCCCATATATGGAGTTCCGCGTTACATAACTTACGGTAAATGGCCCGCCTGGCTGACCG
CCCAACGACCCCCGCCCATTGACGTCAATAATGACGTATGTTCCCATAGTAACGCCAATAGGGACTTTCC
ATTGACGTCAATGGGTGGAGTATTTACGGTAAACTGCCCACTTGGCAGTACATCAAGTGTATCATATGCC
AAGTACGCCCCCTATTGACGTCAATGACGGTAAATGGCCCGCCTGGCATTATGCCCAGTACATGACCTTA
TGGGACTTTCCTACTTGGCAGTACATCTACGTATTAGTCATCGCTATTACCATGGTGATGCGGTTTTGGC
AGTACATCAATGGGCGTGGATAGCGGTTTGACTCACGGGGATTTCCAAGTCTCCACCCCATTGACGTCAA
TGGGAGTTTGTTTTGGAACCAAAATCAACGGGACTTTCCAAAATGTCGTAACAACTCCGCCCCATTGACG
CAAATGGGCGGTAGGCGTGTACGGTGGGAGGTCTATATAAGCAGAGCTCTCCCTATCAGTGATAGAGATC
TCCCTATCAGTGATAGAGATCGTCGACGAGCTCGTTTAGTGAACCGTCAGATCGCCTGGAGACGCCATCC
ACGCTGTTTTGACCTCCATAGAAGACACCGGGACCGATCCAGCCTCCGGACTCTAGCGTTTAAACTTAAG
CTTGGTACCGAGCTCGGATCCACTAGTCCAGTGTGGTGGAATTCATGGCCGGCGCTGCGCCGCGCCGCCT
CGGCTGCGACGCTCTAATAGTCGTCGGCGGCTCCGCTACGCCGCGCCGGGTTTTACACGTCCCCGTGCAC
GTTCGCGCCTGCAACCTCACCCAAGAGCTATCGACGGGCGAGGACGCCCGCTTCTGTCGTCCGCGACCCG
TTAACGTCGAACGGGTACGCGCTGTTTTCGCGGCTCTCTACCGTGCCTGTCCCGTACACGCGAGGACCGA
GTCCGAGCGTGTCAAGCTGGTACTGGGTCGTCTGTTGCTGGGACCCGTGGCCGTACCCTGTTTTTGCGAC
GGTGAAGTGGAGGGCCACGGCGAGCATCTGGTACCCACGACGCAGTTTTGTCGCGGGCCGCTGCTCTACG
TGCACCGACGTTGTTGTTGCGGATCCGTGACCGCCGGGCGCGCGCTGTCCTACCACGTTCTCGAAAACCA
CGTGGCCACGCATGTGTTACGCGGATTGCTCTCGCTGACGGAATGGAATCGAGAGTTGCCGGGCCTTTTT
TGCGACTGTCCTGGCAGCGGTGGCGCCTTGGGAACCGAGGAACGCTACGCCATGGCCTGCTTGCCGCGCG
ACCTCAGCCTGCACCTGGACGACTATCCTTACCTGATGGTGGAAATCGGACGCGTACTCAGCGTCAGCGA
GGTAGACGACTACGTAACCGCCGTCTCCGGCTACCTGGGCGAGGCCGCGGCGCCGCGCATTCAGGTTCAC
TACAAGCTGCTCTTTGGACTCAACGTGCGTCCGCAAGCGCCGTGCGCGTTGGACGCTACACGCGACTTTT
TTCTGCTGGAGCTGCAAAAGCTTTGGCTGGGCGTTGAATATCACCACGAAGTCACGTCGGAGTTTTTCGG
TCGCGTACTGGCTCAGCTGCATCGCGACCGCGCCCGCGTCATGATGGCACTTCGCTTGCCCGAGCAGACG
GTGTGCCACCTAAGCACCTTCGTTCTCAGTCGCTTCAAGCGACAGGTACTGTACTTCAAGTTACAGGTGA
GCTACGGCAAGTGCCGGACTGGCCACGCTGACAGAAGTGGGGGAGGGGGAAACGGTGGAAGTCAGGGACA
CCACAACCTACTGTGTTATCGACGTCTTAGCGTCACGTTTGCCGACACGGACACGGTGTGGAGAAACCTT
TTCTACGTTTATTATGAACTAGCTCGGGATCTGGGGTCCCATGGGACAGAGGACCGATCCGTAAGCCGCG
GTTACGGTGTTTCTTGCGCTCCGAGGACGTCGCGGCTACCACCGTCAGAACCGACGGTGGTTTCAGCCAA
CGGACACGCGCTGTCTTCCACCGCGCTCCCGACGACGAGCGCGGGTCACAAGCTGTCGCTGCCGCGCGAC
CCGGCCGCAGATCGCGTTCGACGTTACGTGTGCATTATCTCGCGTCTCATGTTCGCCCGGTATGGGGAGA
GATGGCGTAAACACCGTCGACGGCGGTCGGAGACGGGAGAAGAGGAGGAGGAAGAGACGGTGGAATCGGG
GGAGACTGACGCCACGCCGCCATTTGACTTTACGGGGCAGCAGCTGCGCCGGGCCTATCAGGAACACCGA
CGTCGTAAACATCTAGCCGTGCAGCGTTACGCGCCGTGCCGTCGTAAGCTCATCGGCGGGATGGAGTTTG
CCGAGGTGACGGGCGTTAGTCTGGACCGCATCGCCGTCAACGCTTTCAACACCAACCGCGTTATCAATAT
GAAGGCCGCACTCTCGTCCATCGCCGCGTCGGGTCTCGGCGTGCGCGCGCCGCGGCTTCCCAAGAACATG
ACCCACAGTTTTGTGATGTACAAGCACACCTTCAAGGAGCCCGCTTGCACCGTCAGCACTTTTGTTTCCA
ACGACGCCGTCTACATCAACTCGCTCAACGTCAATATTCGCGGTTCCTATCCCGAGTTTCTGTACTCGCT
GGGCGTGTACCGGCTGCACGTTAATATCGATCACTTCTTTCTGCCGGCCGTGGTGTGCAACAGCAACTCC
TCGCTGGACGTGCATGGGCTGGAGGACCAGGCGGTGATCCGCTCGGAGCGCAGCAAGGTGTACTGGACCA
CCAACTTTCCGTGCATGATCTCGCATACTAACAACGTCAACGTGGGTTGGTTCAAAGCGGCTACGGCCAT
TGTGCCGCGCGTCTCGGGCGCTGACCTGGAAGCCATTCTGCTCAAAGAACTCTCGTGCATCAAGAACATG
CGCGACGTGTGCATCGATTACGGTCTGCATCGCGTTTTCACGCAACTAGAGCTGCGCAATTCGTACCAGA
TCCCCTTCCTGGCCAAGCAGTTGGTGCTGTTTCTGCGTGCTTGCCTGCTCAAGCTGCACGGTCGAGAGAA
GCGGCTGCAGTTGGACCGCCTAGTATTTGAGGCGGCACAGCGGGGTCTCTTTGACTACAGCAAGAACCTC
ACGGCGCACACCAAGATCAAGCACACTTGCGCGCTCATCGGCAGTCGTCTAGCCAACAACGTGCCCAAGA
TCCTGGCCCGGAACAAAAAAGTCAAATTGGATCACCTGGGCCGGAACGCCAACGTGCTGACGGTGTGTCG
GCACGTGGAAGCCCACAAGATCCCTCGCACGCGCCTCAAAGTGTTAGTCGAGGTGCTGGGCGCGTTGCAG
AGTATCAGCGGTACGCCGCACACGCGTGAAGTGATCCACCAGACGTTGTTTCGATTGTGCTCGGCGGCCG
CAGCCACCTCGGGCCTGTGTTCATCCCCTCCCCCATTGTGTGTGTCCTCATCTTCCTCCGCCCCTTCTGT
CCCAACCTCCGTCAGCGTTGACGGCAGTTCTGAACCCACGTCGCCGCGAGCGCGGTTTGCATCACGACTC
GAGGGAGGCGGTGGATGGAGCCACCCCCAGTTCGAGAAGGGCGGCGGCAGCGGCGGCGGCAGCGGCGGCG
GCAGCTGGAGCCACCCCCAGTTCGAGAAGGGGCCCGTTTAAACCCGCTGATCAGCCTCGACTGTGCCTTC
TAGTTGCCAGCCATCTGTTGTTTGCCCCTCCCCCGTGCCTTCCTTGACCCTGGAAGGTGCCACTCCCACT
GTCCTTTCCTAATAAAATGAGGAAATTGCATCGCATTGTCTGAGTAGGTGTCATTCTATTCTGGGGGGTG
GGGTGGGGCAGGACAGCAAGGGGGAGGATTGGGAAGACAATAGCAGGCATGCTGGGGATGCGGTGGGCTC
TATGGCTTCTGAGGCGGAAAGAACCAGCTGGGGCTCTAGGGGGTATCCCC
[124 nt withheld, positions 4251-4374]
C
[91 nt withheld, positions 4376-4466]
A
[49 nt withheld, positions 4468-4516]
CCTTTGACGTTGGAGTCCACGTTCTTT
[37 nt withheld, positions 4544-4580]
ACCCTATCTCGGTCTATTCTTTTGATTTATAAGGGATTTTGCCGATTTCGGCCTATTGGTTAAAAAATGA
GCTGATTTAACAAAAATTTAACGCGAATTAATTCTGTGGAATGTGTGTCAGTTAGGGTGTGGAAAGTCCC
CAGGCTCCCCAGCAGGCAGAAGTATGCAAAGCATGCATCTCAATTAGTCAGCAACCAGGTGTGGAAAGTC
CCCAGGCTCCCCAGCAGGCAGAAGTATGCAAAGCATGCATCTCAATTAGTCAGCAACCATAGTCCCGCCC
CTAACTCCGCCCATCCCGCCCCTAACTCCGCCCAGTTCCGCCCATTCTCCGCCCCATGGCTGACTAATTT
TTTTTATTTATGCAGAGGCCGAGGCCGCCTCTGCCTCTGAGCTATTCCAGAAGTAGTGAGGAGGCTTTTT
TGGAGGCCTAGGCTTTTGCAAAAAGCTCCCGGGAGCTTGTATATCCATTTTCGGATCTGATCAGCACGTG
TTGACAATTAATCATCGGCATAGTATATCGGCATAGTATAATACGACAAGGTGAGGAACTAAACCATGGC
CAAGTTGACCAGTGCCGTTCCGGTGCTCACCGCGCGCGACGTCGCCGGAGCGGTCGAGTTCTGGACCGAC
CGGCTCGGGTTCTCCCGGGACTTCGTGGAGGACGACTTCGCCGGTGTGGTCCGGGACGACGTGACCCTGT
TCATCAGCGCGGTCCAGGACCAGGTGGTGCCGGACAACACCCTGGCCTGGGTGTGGGTGCGCGGCCTGGA
CGAGCTGTACGCCGAGTGGTCGGAGGTCGTGTCCACGAACTTCCGGGACGCCTCCGGGCCGGCCATGACC
GAGATCGGCGAGCAGCCGTGGGGGCGGGAGTTCGCCCTGCGCGACCCGGCCGGCAACTGCGTGCACTTCG
TGGCCGAGGAGCAGGACTGACACGTGCTACGAGATTTCGATTCCACCGCCGCCTTCTATGAAAGGTTGGG
CTTCGGAATCGTTTTCCGGGACGCCGGCTGGATGATCCTCCAGCGCGGGGATCTCATGCTGGAGTTCTTC
GCCCACCCCAACTTGTTTATTGCAGCTTATAATGGTTACAAATAAAGCAATAGCATCACAAATTTCACAA
ATAAAGCATTTTTTTCACTGCATTCTAGTTGTGGTTTGTCCAAACTCATCAATGTATCTTATCATGTCTG
TATACCGTCGACCTCTAGCTAGAGCTTGGCGTAATCATGGTCATAGCTGTTTCCTGTGTGAAATTGTTAT
CCGCTCACAATTCCACACAACATACGAGCCGGAAGCATAAAGTGTAAAGCCTGGGGTGCCTAATGAGTGA
GCTAACTCACATTAATTGCGTTGCGCTCACTGCCCGCTTTCCAGTCGGGAAACCTGTCGTGCCAGCTGCA
TTAATGAATCGGCCAACGCGCGGGGAGAGGCGGTTTGCGTATTGGGCGCTCTTCCGCTTCCTCGCTCACT
GACTCGCTGCGCTCGGTCGTTCGGCTGCGGCGAGCGGTATCAGCTCACTCAAAGGCGGTAATACGGTTAT
CCACAGAATCAGGGGATAACGCAGGAAAGAACATGTGAGCAAAAGGCCAGCAAAAGGCCAGGAACCGTAA
AAAGGCCGCGTTGCTGGCGTTTTTCCATAGGCTCCGCCCCCCTGACGAGCATCACAAAAATCGACGCTCA
AGTCAGAGGTGGCGAAACCCGACAGGACTATAAAGATACCAGGCGTTTCCCCCTGGAAGCTCCCTCGTGC
GCTCTCCTGTTCCGACCCTGCCGCTTACCGGATACCTGTCCGCCTTTCTCCCTTCGGGAAGCGTGGCGCT
TTCTCATAGCTCACGCTGTAGGTATCTCAGTTCGGTGTAGGTCGTTCGCTCCAAGCTGGGCTGTGTGCAC
GAACCCCCCGTTCAGCCCGACCGCTGCGCCTTATCCGGTAACTATCGTCTTGAGTCCAACCCGGTAAGAC
ACGACTTATCGCCACTGGCAGCAGCCACTGGTAACAGGATTAGCAGAGCGAGGTATGTAGGCGGTGCTAC
AGAGTTCTTGAAGTGGTGGCCTAACTACGGCTACACTAGAAGAACAGTATTTGGTATCTGCGCTCTGCTG
AAGCCAGTTACCTTCGGAAAAAGAGTTGGTAGCTCTTGATCCGGCAAACAAACCACCGCTGGTAGCGGTT
TTTTTGTTTGCAAGCAGCAGATTACGCGCAGAAAAAAAGGATCTCAAGAAGATCCTTTGATCTTTTCTAC
GGGGTCTGACGCTCAGTGGAACGAAAACTCACGTTAAGGGATTTTGGTCATGAGATTATCAAAAAGGATC
TTCACCTAGATCCTTTTAAATTAAAAATGAAGTTTTAAATCAATCTAAAGTATATATGAGTAAACTTGGT
CTGACAGTTACCAATGCTTAATCAGTGAGGCACCTATCTCAGCGATCTGTCTATTTCGTTCATCCATAGT
TGCCTGACTCCCCGTCGTGTAGATAACTACGATACGGGAGGGCTTACCATCTGGCCCCAGTGCTGCAATG
ATACCGCGAGACCCACGCTCACCGGCTCCAGATTTATCAGCAATAAACCAGCCAGCCGGAAGGGCCGAGC
GCAGAAGTGGTCCTGCAACTTTATCCGCCTCCATCCAGTCTATTAATTGTTGCCGGGAAGCTAGAGTAAG
TAGTTCGCCAGTTAATAGTTTGCGCAACGTTGTTGCCATTGCTACAGGCATCGTGGTGTCACGCTCGTCG
TTTGGTATGGCTTCATTCAGCTCCGGTTCCCAACGATCAAGGCGAGTTACATGATCCCCCATGTTGTGCA
AAAAAGCGGTTAGCTCCTTCGGTCCTCCGATCGTTGTCAGAAGTAAGTTGGCCGCAGTGTTATCACTCAT
GGTTATGGCAGCACTGCATAATTCTCTTACTGTCATGCCATCCGTAAGATGCTTTTCTGTGACTGGTGAG
TACTCAACCAAGTCATTCTGAGAATAGTGTATGCGGCGACCGAGTTGCTCTTGCCCGGCGTCAATACGGG
ATAATACCGCGCCACATAGCAGAACTTTAAAAGTGCTCATCATTGGAAAACGTTCTTCGGGGCGAAAACT
CTCAAGGATCTTACCGCTGTTGAGATCCAGTTCGATGTAACCCACTCGTGCACCCAACTGATCTTCAGCA
TCTTTTACTTTCACCAGCGTTTCTGGGTGAGCAAAAACAGGAAGGCAAAATGCCGCAAAAAAGGGAATAA
GGGCGACACGGAAATGTTGAATACTCATACTCTTCCTTTTTCAATATTATTGAAGCATTTATCAGGGTTA
TTGTCTCATGAGCGGATACATATTTGAATGTATTTAGAAAAATAAACAAATAGGGGTTCCGCGCACATTT
CCCCGAAAAGTGCCACCTGACGTC
Features (pLannotate 1.2.2; 23 found; start..end, strand, type, name):
     28..80      -  misc_feature   bom (fragment): basis of mobility region from pBR322
    235..614     +  enhancer       CMV enhancer: human cytomegalovirus immediate early enhancer
    687..704     -  promoter       CMV promoter (fragment): human cytomegalovirus (CMV) immediate early promoter
    767..818     +  promoter       CMVd2 promoter: truncated human cytomegalovirus (CMV) immediate early promoter that yields moderately reduced expression relative to the full-length promoter
    820..839     +  promoter       PLtetO-1 promoter (fragment): modified phage lambda PL promoter with tet operator sites (Lutz and Bujard, 1997)
    841..860     +  promoter       PLtetO-1 promoter (fragment): modified phage lambda PL promoter with tet operator sites (Lutz and Bujard, 1997)
    868..901     +  promoter       TRE3GV promoter (fragment): 3rd-generation Tet-responsive promoter that can be activated by binding of Tet-On® 3G, optimized for retroviral and lentiviral vectors
   1025..3847    +  CDS            UL87: UL87_HCMVM - Protein inferred from homology: Swiss-Prot protein existence level 3. From Human cytomegalovirus (strain Merlin) (HHV-5) (Human herpesvirus 5).
   3981..4205    +  polyA_signal   bGH poly(A) signal: bovine growth hormone polyadenylation signal
   4209..4230    +  promoter       SV40 promoter (fragment): SV40 enhancer and early promoter
   4251..4679    +  rep_origin     f1 ori (sequence partly withheld): f1 bacteriophage origin of replication; arrow indicates direction of (+) strand synthesis
   4693..5022    +  promoter       SV40 promoter: SV40 enhancer and early promoter
   5070..5117    +  promoter       EM7 promoter: synthetic bacterial promoter&nbsp
   5136..5510    +  CDS            BleoR: antibiotic-binding protein; Sh ble from Streptoalloteichus hindustanus; confers resistance to bleomycin, phleomycin, and Zeocin™
   5520..5645    +  CDS            ble (fragment): BLE_KLEPN - Experimental evidence at protein level: Swiss-Prot protein existence level 1. Binding protein with a strong affinity to the bleomycin family of antibiotics. Binds to CL990; an antimitotic-antibiotic compound. From Klebsiella pneumoniae.
   5640..5761    +  polyA_signal   SV40 poly(A) signal: SV40 polyadenylation signal
   5834..5850    -  protein_bind   lac operator: The lac repressor binds to the lac operator to inhibit transcription in E. coli. This inhibition can be relieved by adding lactose or isopropyl-β-D-thiogalactopyranoside (IPTG). lac repressor encoded by lacI
   5858..5888    -  promoter       lac promoter: promoter for the E. coli lac operon
   5903..5924    -  protein_bind   CAP binding site: CAP binding activates transcription in the presence of cAMP. E. coli catabolite activator protein
   5937..6029    -  CDS            lacI (fragment): lac repressor; lacI; The lac repressor binds to the lac operator to inhibit transcription in E. coli. This inhibition can be relieved by adding lactose or isopropyl-β-D-thiogalactopyranoside (IPTG).
   6212..6797    -  rep_origin     ori: high-copy-number ColE1/pMB1/pBR322/pUC origin of replication
   6968..7828    -  CDS            AmpR: β-lactamase; bla; confers resistance to ampicillin, carbenicillin, and related antibiotics
   7829..7933    -  promoter       AmpR promoter: bla
