>Addgene plasmid #138434 | pcDNA4/TO-UL87-2xStrep | addgene full sequence | sequence record 272747 | Addgene NGS Result
GACATTGATTATTGACTAGTTATTAATAGTAATCAATTACGGGGTCATTAGTTCATAGCCCATATATGGA
GTTCCGCGTTACATAACTTACGGTAAATGGCCCGCCTGGCTGACCGCCCAACGACCCCCGCCCATTGACG
TCAATAATGACGTATGTTCCCATAGTAACGCCAATAGGGACTTTCCATTGACGTCAATGGGTGGAGTATT
TACGGTAAACTGCCCACTTGGCAGTACATCAAGTGTATCATATGCCAAGTACGCCCCCTATTGACGTCAA
TGACGGTAAATGGCCCGCCTGGCATTATGCCCAGTACATGACCTTATGGGACTTTCCTACTTGGCAGTAC
ATCTACGTATTAGTCATCGCTATTACCATGGTGATGCGGTTTTGGCAGTACATCAATGGGCGTGGATAGC
GGTTTGACTCACGGGGATTTCCAAGTCTCCACCCCATTGACGTCAATGGGAGTTTGTTTTGGCACCAAAA
TCAACGGGACTTTCCAAAATGTCGTAACAACTCCGCCCCATTGACGCAAATGGGCGGTAGGCGTGTACGG
TGGGAGGTCTATATAAGCAGAGCTCTCCCTATCAGTGATAGAGATCTCCCTATCAGTGATAGAGATCGTC
GACGAGCTCGTTTAGTGAACCGTCAGATCGCCTGGAGACGCCATCCACGCTGTTTTGACCTCCATAGAAG
ACACCGGGACCGATCCAGCCTCCGGACTCTAGCGTTTAAACTTAAGCTTGGTACCGAGCTCGGATCCACT
AGTCCAGTGTGGTGGAATTCATGGCCGGCGCTGCGCCGCGCCGCCTCGGCTGCGACGCTCTAATAGTCGT
CGGCGGCTCCGCTACGCCGCGCCGGGTTTTACACGTCCCCGTGCACGTTCGCGCCTGCAACCTCACCCAA
GAGCTATCGACGGGCGAGGACGCCCGCTTCTGTCGTCCGCGACCCGTTAACGTCGAACGGGTACGCGCTG
TTTTCGCGGCTCTCTACCGTGCCTGTCCCGTACACGCGAGGACCGAGTCCGAGCGTGTCAAGCTGGTACT
GGGTCGTCTGTTGCTGGGACCCGTGGCCGTACCCTGTTTTTGCGACGGTGAAGTGGAGGGCCACGGCGAG
CATCTGGTACCCACGACGCAGTTTTGTCGCGGGCCGCTGCTCTACGTGCACCGACGTTGTTGTTGCGGAT
CCGTGACCGCCGGGCGCGCGCTGTCCTACCACGTTCTCGAAAACCACGTGGCCACGCATGTGTTACGCGG
ATTGCTCTCGCTGACGGAATGGAATCGAGAGTTGCCGGGCCTTTTTTGCGACTGTCCTGGCAGCGGTGGC
GCCTTGGGAACCGAGGAACGCTACGCCATGGCCTGCTTGCCGCGCGACCTCAGCCTGCACCTGGACGACT
ATCCTTACCTGATGGTGGAAATCGGACGCGTACTCAGCGTCAGCGAGGTAGACGACTACGTAACCGCCGT
CTCCGGCTACCTGGGCGAGGCCGCGGCGCCGCGCATTCAGGTTCACTACAAGCTGCTCTTTGGACTCAAC
GTGCGTCCGCAAGCGCCGTGCGCGTTGGACGCTACACGCGACTTTTTTCTGCTGGAGCTGCAAAAGCTTT
GGCTGGGCGTTGAATATCACCACGAAGTCACGTCGGAGTTTTTCGGTCGCGTACTGGCTCAGCTGCATCG
CGACCGCGCCCGCGTCATGATGGCACTTCGCTTGCCCGAGCAGACGGTGTGCCACCTAAGCACCTTCGTT
CTCAGTCGCTTCAAGCGACAGGTACTGTACTTCAAGTTACAGGTGAGCTACGGCAAGTGCCGGACTGGCC
ACGCTGACAGAAGTGGGGGAGGGGGAAACGGTGGAAGTCAGGGACACCACAACCTACTGTGTTATCGACG
TCTTAGCGTCACGTTTGCCGACACGGACACGGTGTGGAGAAACCTTTTCTACGTTTATTATGAACTAGCT
CGGGATCTGGGGTCCCATGGGACAGAGGACCGATCCGTAAGCCGCGGTTACGGTGTTTCTTGCGCTCCGA
GGACGTCGCGGCTACCACCGTCAGAACCGACGGTGGTTTCAGCCAACGGACACGCGCTGTCTTCCACCGC
GCTCCCGACGACGAGCGCGGGTCACAAGCTGTCGCTGCCGCGCGACCCGGCCGCAGATCGCGTTCGACGT
TACGTGTGCATTATCTCGCGTCTCATGTTCGCCCGGTATGGGGAGAGATGGCGTAAACACCGTCGACGGC
GGTCGGAGACGGGAGAAGAGGAGGAGGAAGAGACGGTGGAATCGGGGGAGACTGACGCCACGCCGCCATT
TGACTTTACGGGGCAGCAGCTGCGCCGGGCCTATCAGGAACACCGACGTCGTAAACATCTAGCCGTGCAG
CGTTACGCGCCGTGCCGTCGTAAGCTCATCGGCGGGATGGAGTTTGCCGAGGTGACGGGCGTTAGTCTGG
ACCGCATCGCCGTCAACGCTTTCAACACCAACCGCGTTATCAATATGAAGGCCGCACTCTCGTCCATCGC
CGCGTCGGGTCTCGGCGTGCGCGCGCCGCGGCTTCCCAAGAACATGACCCACAGTTTTGTGATGTACAAG
CACACCTTCAAGGAGCCCGCTTGCACCGTCAGCACTTTTGTTTCCAACGACGCCGTCTACATCAACTCGC
TCAACGTCAATATTCGCGGTTCCTATCCCGAGTTTCTGTACTCGCTGGGCGTGTACCGGCTGCACGTTAA
TATCGATCACTTCTTTCTGCCGGCCGTGGTGTGCAACAGCAACTCCTCGCTGGACGTGCATGGGCTGGAG
GACCAGGCGGTGATCCGCTCGGAGCGCAGCAAGGTGTACTGGACCACCAACTTTCCGTGCATGATCTCGC
ATACTAACAACGTCAACGTGGGTTGGTTCAAAGCGGCTACGGCCATTGTGCCGCGCGTCTCGGGCGCTGA
CCTGGAAGCCATTCTGCTCAAAGAACTCTCGTGCATCAAGAACATGCGCGACGTGTGCATCGATTACGGT
CTGCATCGCGTTTTCACGCAACTAGAGCTGCGCAATTCGTACCAGATCCCCTTCCTGGCCAAGCAGTTGG
TGCTGTTTCTGCGTGCTTGCCTGCTCAAGCTGCACGGTCGAGAGAAGCGGCTGCAGTTGGACCGCCTAGT
ATTTGAGGCGGCACAGCGGGGTCTCTTTGACTACAGCAAGAACCTCACGGCGCACACCAAGATCAAGCAC
ACTTGCGCGCTCATCGGCAGTCGTCTAGCCAACAACGTGCCCAAGATCCTGGCCCGGAACAAAAAAGTCA
AATTGGATCACCTGGGCCGGAACGCCAACGTGCTGACGGTGTGTCGGCACGTGGAAGCCCACAAGATCCC
TCGCACGCGCCTCAAAGTGTTAGTCGAGGTGCTGGGCGCGTTGCAGAGTATCAGCGGTACGCCGCACACG
CGTGAAGTGATCCACCAGACGTTGTTTCGATTGTGCTCGGCGGCCGCAGCCACCTCGGGCCTGTGTTCAT
CCCCTCCCCCATTGTGTGTGTCCTCATCTTCCTCCGCCCCTTCTGTCCCAACCTCCGTCAGCGTTGACGG
CAGTTCTGAACCCACGTCGCCGCGAGCGCGGTTTGCATCACGACTCGAGGGAGGCGGTGGATGGAGCCAC
CCCCAGTTCGAGAAGGGCGGCGGCAGCGGCGGCGGCAGCGGCGGCGGCAGCTGGAGCCACCCCCAGTTCG
AGAAGGGGCCCGTTTAAACCCGCTGATCAGCCTCGACTGTGCCTTCTAGTTGCCAGCCATCTGTTGTTTG
CCCCTCCCCCGTGCCTTCCTTGACCCTGGAAGGTGCCACTCCCACTGTCCTTTCCTAATAAAATGAGGAA
ATTGCATCGCATTGTCTGAGTAGGTGTCATTCTATTCTGGGGGGTGGGGTGGGGCAGGACAGCAAGGGGG
AGGATTGGGAAGACAATAGCAGGCATGCTGGGGATGCGGTGGGCTCTATGGCTTCTGAGGCGGAAAGAAC
CAGCTGGGGCTCTAGGGGGTATCCCC
[124 nt withheld, positions 4017-4140]
C
[91 nt withheld, positions 4142-4232]
A
[49 nt withheld, positions 4234-4282]
CCTTTGACGTTGGAGTCCACGTTCTTT
[37 nt withheld, positions 4310-4346]
ACCCTATCTCGGTCTATTCTTTTGATTTATAAGGGATTTTGCCGATTTCGGCCTATTGGTTAAAAAATGA
GCTGATTTAACAAAAATTTAACGCGAATTAATTCTGTGGAATGTGTGTCAGTTAGGGTGTGGAAAGTCCC
CAGGCTCCCCAGCAGGCAGAAGTATGCAAAGCATGCATCTCAATTAGTCAGCAACCAGGTGTGGAAAGTC
CCCAGGCTCCCCAGCAGGCAGAAGTATGCAAAGCATGCATCTCAATTAGTCAGCAACCATAGTCCCGCCC
CTAACTCCGCCCATCCCGCCCCTAACTCCGCCCAGTTCCGCCCATTCTCCGCCCCATGGCTGACTAATTT
TTTTTATTTATGCAGAGGCCGAGGCCGCCTCTGCCTCTGAGCTATTCCAGAAGTAGTGAGGAGGCTTTTT
TGGAGGCCTAGGCTTTTGCAAAAAGCTCCCGGGAGCTTGTATATCCATTTTCGGATCTGATCAGCACGTG
TTGACAATTAATCATCGGCATAGTATATCGGCATAGTATAATACGACAAGGTGAGGAACTAAACCATGGC
CAAGTTGACCAGTGCCGTTCCGGTGCTCACCGCGCGCGACGTCGCCGGAGCGGTCGAGTTCTGGACCGAC
CGGCTCGGGTTCTCCCGGGACTTCGTGGAGGACGACTTCGCCGGTGTGGTCCGGGACGACGTGACCCTGT
TCATCAGCGCGGTCCAGGACCAGGTGGTGCCGGACAACACCCTGGCCTGGGTGTGGGTGCGCGGCCTGGA
CGAGCTGTACGCCGAGTGGTCGGAGGTCGTGTCCACGAACTTCCGGGACGCCTCCGGGCCGGCCATGACC
GAGATCGGCGAGCAGCCGTGGGGGCGGGAGTTCGCCCTGCGCGACCCGGCCGGCAACTGCGTGCACTTCG
TGGCCGAGGAGCAGGACTGACACGTGCTACGAGATTTCGATTCCACCGCCGCCTTCTATGAAAGGTTGGG
CTTCGGAATCGTTTTCCGGGACGCCGGCTGGATGATCCTCCAGCGCGGGGATCTCATGCTGGAGTTCTTC
GCCCACCCCAACTTGTTTATTGCAGCTTATAATGGTTACAAATAAAGCAATAGCATCACAAATTTCACAA
ATAAAGCATTTTTTTCACTGCATTCTAGTTGTGGTTTGTCCAAACTCATCAATGTATCTTATCATGTCTG
TATACCGTCGACCTCTAGCTAGAGCTTGGCGTAATCATGGTCATAGCTGTTTCCTGTGTGAAATTGTTAT
CCGCTCACAATTCCACACAACATACGAGCCGGAAGCATAAAGTGTAAAGCCTGGGGTGCCTAATGAGTGA
GCTAACTCACATTAATTGCGTTGCGCTCACTGCCCGCTTTCCAGTCGGGAAACCTGTCGTGCCAGCTGCA
TTAATGAATCGGCCAACGCGCGGGGAGAGGCGGTTTGCGTATTGGGCGCTCTTCCGCTTCCTCGCTCACT
GACTCGCTGCGCTCGGTCGTTCGGCTGCGGCGAGCGGTATCAGCTCACTCAAAGGCGGTAATACGGTTAT
CCACAGAATCAGGGGATAACGCAGGAAAGAACATGTGAGCAAAAGGCCAGCAAAAGGCCAGGAACCGTAA
AAAGGCCGCGTTGCTGGCGTTTTTCCATAGGCTCCGCCCCCCTGACGAGCATCACAAAAATCGACGCTCA
AGTCAGAGGTGGCGAAACCCGACAGGACTATAAAGATACCAGGCGTTTCCCCCTGGAAGCTCCCTCGTGC
GCTCTCCTGTTCCGACCCTGCCGCTTACCGGATACCTGTCCGCCTTTCTCCCTTCGGGAAGCGTGGCGCT
TTCTCATAGCTCACGCTGTAGGTATCTCAGTTCGGTGTAGGTCGTTCGCTCCAAGCTGGGCTGTGTGCAC
GAACCCCCCGTTCAGCCCGACCGCTGCGCCTTATCCGGTAACTATCGTCTTGAGTCCAACCCGGTAAGAC
ACGACTTATCGCCACTGGCAGCAGCCACTGGTAACAGGATTAGCAGAGCGAGGTATGTAGGCGGTGCTAC
AGAGTTCTTGAAGTGGTGGCCTAACTACGGCTACACTAGAAGAACAGTATTTGGTATCTGCGCTCTGCTG
AAGCCAGTTACCTTCGGAAAAAGAGTTGGTAGCTCTTGATCCGGCAAACAAACCACCGCTGGTAGCGGTG
GTTTTTTTGTTTGCAAGCAGCAGATTACGCGCAGAAAAAAAGGATCTCAAGAAGATCCTTTGATCTTTTC
TACGGGGTCTGACGCTCAGTGGAACGAAAACTCACGTTAAGGGATTTTGGTCATGAGATTATCAAAAAGG
ATCTTCACCTAGATCCTTTTAAATTAAAAATGAAGTTTTAAATCAATCTAAAGTATATATGAGTAAACTT
GGTCTGACAGTTACCAATGCTTAATCAGTGAGGCACCTATCTCAGCGATCTGTCTATTTCGTTCATCCAT
AGTTGCCTGACTCCCCGTCGTGTAGATAACTACGATACGGGAGGGCTTACCATCTGGCCCCAGTGCTGCA
ATGATACCGCGAGACCCACGCTCACCGGCTCCAGATTTATCAGCAATAAACCAGCCAGCCGGAAGGGCCG
AGCGCAGAAGTGGTCCTGCAACTTTATCCGCCTCCATCCAGTCTATTAATTGTTGCCGGGAAGCTAGAGT
AAGTAGTTCGCCAGTTAATAGTTTGCGCAACGTTGTTGCCATTGCTACAGGCATCGTGGTGTCACGCTCG
TCGTTTGGTATGGCTTCATTCAGCTCCGGTTCCCAACGATCAAGGCGAGTTACATGATCCCCCATGTTGT
GCAAAAAAGCGGTTAGCTCCTTCGGTCCTCCGATCGTTGTCAGAAGTAAGTTGGCCGCAGTGTTATCACT
CATGGTTATGGCAGCACTGCATAATTCTCTTACTGTCATGCCATCCGTAAGATGCTTTTCTGTGACTGGT
GAGTACTCAACCAAGTCATTCTGAGAATAGTGTATGCGGCGACCGAGTTGCTCTTGCCCGGCGTCAATAC
GGGATAATACCGCGCCACATAGCAGAACTTTAAAAGTGCTCATCATTGGAAAACGTTCTTCGGGGCGAAA
ACTCTCAAGGATCTTACCGCTGTTGAGATCCAGTTCGATGTAACCCACTCGTGCACCCAACTGATCTTCA
GCATCTTTTACTTTCACCAGCGTTTCTGGGTGAGCAAAAACAGGAAGGCAAAATGCCGCAAAAAAGGGAA
TAAGGGCGACACGGAAATGTTGAATACTCATACTCTTCCTTTTTCAATATTATTGAAGCATTTATCAGGG
TTATTGTCTCATGAGCGGATACATATTTGAATGTATTTAGAAAAATAAACAAATAGGGGTTCCGCGCACA
TTTCCCCGAAAAGTGCCACCTGACGTCGACGGATCGGGAGATCTCCCGATCCCCTATGGTGCACTCTCAG
TACAATCTGCTCTGATGCCGCATAGTTAAGCCAGTATCTGCTCCCTGCTTGTGTGTTGGAGGTCGCTGAG
TAGTGCGCGAGCAAAATTTAAGCTACAACAAGGCAAGGCTTGACCGACAATTGCATGAAGAATCTGCTTA
GGGTTAGGCGTTTTGCGCTGCTTCGCGATGTACGGGCCAGATATACGCGTT
Features (pLannotate 1.2.2; 22 found; start..end, strand, type, name):
      1..380     +  enhancer       CMV enhancer: human cytomegalovirus immediate early enhancer
    381..584     +  promoter       CMV promoter: human cytomegalovirus (CMV) immediate early promoter
    586..605     +  promoter       PLtetO-1 promoter (fragment): modified phage lambda PL promoter with tet operator sites (Lutz and Bujard, 1997)
    607..626     +  promoter       PLtetO-1 promoter (fragment): modified phage lambda PL promoter with tet operator sites (Lutz and Bujard, 1997)
    634..667     +  promoter       TRE3GV promoter (fragment): 3rd-generation Tet-responsive promoter that can be activated by binding of Tet-On® 3G, optimized for retroviral and lentiviral vectors
    791..3613    +  CDS            UL87: UL87_HCMVM - Protein inferred from homology: Swiss-Prot protein existence level 3. From Human cytomegalovirus (strain Merlin) (HHV-5) (Human herpesvirus 5).
   3747..3971    +  polyA_signal   bGH poly(A) signal: bovine growth hormone polyadenylation signal
   3975..3996    +  promoter       SV40 promoter (fragment): SV40 enhancer and early promoter
   4017..4445    +  rep_origin     f1 ori (sequence partly withheld): f1 bacteriophage origin of replication; arrow indicates direction of (+) strand synthesis
   4459..4788    +  promoter       SV40 promoter: SV40 enhancer and early promoter
   4836..4883    +  promoter       EM7 promoter: synthetic bacterial promoter&nbsp
   4902..5276    +  CDS            BleoR: antibiotic-binding protein; Sh ble from Streptoalloteichus hindustanus; confers resistance to bleomycin, phleomycin, and Zeocin™
   5286..5411    +  CDS            ble (fragment): BLE_KLEPN - Experimental evidence at protein level: Swiss-Prot protein existence level 1. Binding protein with a strong affinity to the bleomycin family of antibiotics. Binds to CL990; an antimitotic-antibiotic compound. From Klebsiella pneumoniae.
   5406..5527    +  polyA_signal   SV40 poly(A) signal: SV40 polyadenylation signal
   5600..5616    -  protein_bind   lac operator: The lac repressor binds to the lac operator to inhibit transcription in E. coli. This inhibition can be relieved by adding lactose or isopropyl-β-D-thiogalactopyranoside (IPTG). lac repressor encoded by lacI
   5624..5654    -  promoter       lac promoter: promoter for the E. coli lac operon
   5669..5690    -  protein_bind   CAP binding site: CAP binding activates transcription in the presence of cAMP. E. coli catabolite activator protein
   5703..5795    -  CDS            lacI (fragment): lac repressor; lacI; The lac repressor binds to the lac operator to inhibit transcription in E. coli. This inhibition can be relieved by adding lactose or isopropyl-β-D-thiogalactopyranoside (IPTG).
   5978..6566    -  rep_origin     ori: high-copy-number ColE1/pMB1/pBR322/pUC origin of replication
   6737..7597    -  CDS            AmpR: β-lactamase; bla; confers resistance to ampicillin, carbenicillin, and related antibiotics
   7598..7702    -  promoter       AmpR promoter: bla
   7761..7813    -  misc_feature   bom (fragment): basis of mobility region from pBR322
