[The description below was written by a language model from this plasmid's Addgene catalogue record and pLannotate feature annotations shown in this document.]
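Description:
pcDNA4/TO-UL87-2xStrep is a mammalian expression plasmid built on the Invitrogen pcDNA4/TO backbone, about 8 kb in total, carrying the full-length UL87 open reading frame of human cytomegalovirus (HHV-5). It is maintained in E. coli through a high-copy ColE1/pUC-type origin and an ampicillin resistance gene (β-lactamase). An f1 origin is also present. For selection in mammalian cells it carries a Zeocin resistance cassette, in which the Sh ble gene lies behind both the SV40 early promoter and the bacterial EM7 promoter and is followed by an SV40 polyadenylation signal.

The roughly 2.8 kb UL87 coding sequence was inserted between EcoRI and XhoI sites and is driven by the CMV immediate-early enhancer and promoter, with transcripts terminated by the bovine growth hormone polyadenylation signal. Two short tet operator matches sit immediately downstream of the promoter, the arrangement characteristic of the "TO" backbone. In cells expressing the Tet repressor, transcription is held off until tetracycline or doxycycline is added, whereas in ordinary cells the promoter acts constitutively. The catalogue entry describes a C-terminal 2xStrep tag supplied by the backbone. Neither feature table annotates it, although an unannotated gap between the end of UL87 and the poly(A) signal could accommodate it. The depositor and sequencing-derived records differ by only a few nucleotides in length and in their start coordinate, and they show the same set of elements.

The plasmid is intended for expressing Strep-tagged UL87 in mammalian cells, which suits affinity purification and interaction studies. The associated publication concerns herpesviral TATA-box-binding protein homologues and their interaction with host RNA polymerase II in late gene transcription.
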