Addgene plasmid #138434: pcDNA4/TO-UL87-2xStrep
Purpose: Expresses full-length UL87 with a C-terminal 2xStrep tag in mammalian cells
Depositing lab: Britt Glaunsinger. Depositing organization: University of California, Berkeley. Publication: The gammaherpesviral TATA-box-binding protein directly interacts with the CTD of host RNA Pol II to direct late gene transcription. Castaneda AF, Didychuk AL, Louder RK, McCollum CO, Davis ZH, Nogales E, Glaunsinger BA. PLoS Pathog. 2020 Sep 4;16(9):e1008843. doi: 10.1371/journal.ppat.1008843. eCollection 2020 Sep. PubMed 32886723.
Backbone
  Vector backbone: pcDNA4/TO
  Backbone manufacturer: Invitrogen
  Backbone size w/o insert (bp): 5141
  Total vector size (bp): 7964
  Vector type: Mammalian Expression
  Selectable markers: Zeocin
Growth in bacteria
  Bacterial resistance: Ampicillin, 100 μg/mL
  Growth temperature: 37°C
  Growth strain: DH5alpha
  Copy number: High Copy
Gene/Insert
  Gene/Insert name: UL87
  Species: HCMV (HHV-5)
  Insert size (bp): 2823
  Entrez Gene: UL87 (a.k.a. HHV5wtgp081)
  Promoter: CMV
  Tag / fusion protein: Strep (C terminal on backbone)
  Cloning method: Restriction Enzyme; 5′ cloning site EcoRI (not destroyed); 3′ cloning site XhoI (not destroyed)
  Sequencing primers: 5′ CGCAAATGGGCGGTAGGCGTG; 3′ TAGAAGGCACAGTCGAGG
Terms and licenses: Academic/Nonprofit Terms; Industry Terms: Not Available to Industry
How to cite: pcDNA4/TO-UL87-2xStrep was a gift from Britt Glaunsinger (Addgene plasmid # 138434 ; http://n2t.net/addgene:138434 ; RRID:Addgene_138434)
